Addgene plasmid #194573: pRK5-mEGFP-RAX-MUT
Purpose: Mammalian Expression of mEGFP-RAX Mutant (S222Rfs*63) Fusion Protein
Depositing lab: Denes Hnisz. Publication: Aberrant phase separation and nucleolar dysfunction in rare genetic diseases. Mensah MA, Niskanen H, Magalhaes AP, Basu S, Kircher M, Sczakiel HL, Reiter AMV, Elsner J, Meinecke P, Biskup S, Chung BHY, Dombrowsky G, Eckmann-Scholz C, Hitz MP, Hoischen A, Holterhus PM, Hulsemann W, Kahrizi K, Kalscheuer VM, Kan A, Krumbiegel M, Kurth I, Leubner J, Longardt AC, Moritz JD, Najmabadi H, Skipalova K, Snijders Blok L, Tzschach A, Wiedersberg E, Zenker M, Garcia-Cabau C, Buschow R, Salvatella X, Kraushar ML, Mundlos S, Caliebe A, Spielmann M, Horn D, Hnisz D. Nature. 2023 Feb;614(7948):564-571. doi: 10.1038/s41586-022-05682-1. Epub 2023 Feb 8. PubMed 36755093.
Backbone
  Vector backbone: pRK5
  Vector type: Mammalian Expression
Growth in bacteria
  Bacterial resistance: Ampicillin, 100 μg/mL
  Growth temperature: 37°C
  Growth strain: DH5alpha
  Copy number: High Copy
Gene/Insert
  Gene/Insert name: RAX
  Species: H. sapiens (human)
  Mutation: S222Rfs*63
  Entrez Gene: RAX (a.k.a. MCOP3, RX)
  Tag / fusion protein: mEGFP (N terminal on insert)
  Cloning method: Gibson Cloning
Terms and licenses: Academic/Nonprofit Terms; Industry Terms: Not Available to Industry
How to cite: pRK5-mEGFP-RAX-MUT was a gift from Denes Hnisz (Addgene plasmid # 194573 ; http://n2t.net/addgene:194573 ; RRID:Addgene_194573)
