[The description below was written by a language model from this plasmid's Addgene catalogue record and pLannotate feature annotations shown in this document.]
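Description:
pRK5-mEGFP-RAX-MUT is a mammalian expression plasmid built on the pRK5 backbone for expressing a disease-associated frameshift variant of the human homeobox transcription factor RAX as a fluorescent fusion protein. It is propagated in E. coli as a high-copy plasmid through a ColE1/pUC-type origin and selected with ampicillin via the β-lactamase gene. The annotated 6.2 kb sequence also carries an M13 single-strand origin and remnants typical of older cloning vectors (lacZα, lacI, rop and bom fragments, and the lac promoter/operator), which have no role in the expression cassette. No mammalian selection marker is annotated, which fits transient transfection. An SV40 enhancer/early promoter region lies downstream of the cassette and does not appear to drive any annotated gene.

Expression is driven by the human CMV immediate early enhancer and promoter, followed by a fragment of CMV intron A and an SP6 phage promoter that could support in vitro transcription. The short match to an IgH signal sequence upstream of the fusion is probably a leftover of the backbone leader region. The open reading frame begins with a GFP-family coding sequence, labelled SiriusGFP by the annotation tool but recorded in the catalogue as monomeric EGFP, fused to the N terminus of RAX and terminated by an SV40 polyadenylation signal. The insert, assembled by Gibson cloning, carries the S222Rfs*63 mutation, which shifts the reading frame at serine 222 and replaces the native C-terminal region with an aberrant tail ending in a premature stop. This fits the annotation recognising only part of RAX. The associated study concerns aberrant phase separation and nucleolar dysfunction in rare genetic diseases, so the construct is presumably used to image the localisation and condensate behaviour of the mutant protein in cultured cells.
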