Features (pLannotate 1.2.2; 21 found; start..end, strand, type, name):
     14..393     +  enhancer       CMV enhancer: human cytomegalovirus immediate early enhancer
    394..597     +  promoter       CMV promoter: human cytomegalovirus (CMV) immediate early promoter
    733..776     +  intron         CMV intron (fragment): modified intron A from human cytomegalovirus
    828..846     +  promoter       SP6 promoter: promoter for bacteriophage SP6 RNA polymerase
    850..887     +  CDS            IgH signal sequence (fragment): signal sequence from the mouse immunoglobulin heavy chain variable region
    939..1653    +  CDS            SiriusGFP (fragment): enhanced GFP (EGFP) derivative that exhibits robust folding and enhanced photostability (Zhong et al., 2019) mammalian codon-optimized
   1659..2396    +  CDS            RAX (fragment): RX_HUMAN - Also known as RX. Experimental evidence at protein level: Swiss-Prot protein existence level 1. Plays a critical role in eye formation by regulating the initial specification of retinal cells and/or their subsequent proliferation. Binds to the photoreceptor conserved element-I (PCE- 1/Ret 1) in the photoreceptor cell-specific arrestin promoter. From Homo sapiens (Human).
   2544..2678    +  polyA_signal   SV40 poly(A) signal: SV40 polyadenylation signal
   2747..3104    +  promoter       SV40 promoter: SV40 enhancer and early promoter
   3123..3277    +  CDS            lacZα (fragment): LacZα fragment of β-galactosidase; lacZ fragment
   3283..3334    -  misc_feature   bom (fragment): basis of mobility region from pBR322
   3353..3733    +  rep_origin     M13 ori (sequence partly withheld): M13 bacteriophage origin of replication; arrow indicates direction of (+) strand synthesis
   3809..3858    -  misc_feature   bom (fragment): basis of mobility region from pBR322
   3960..3995    -  CDS            rop (fragment): Rop protein, which maintains plasmids at low copy number; rop
   4090..4194    +  promoter       AmpR promoter: bla
   4195..5055    +  CDS            AmpR: β-lactamase; bla; confers resistance to ampicillin, carbenicillin, and related antibiotics
   5226..5814    +  rep_origin     ori: high-copy-number ColE1/pMB1/pBR322/pUC origin of replication
   5997..6089    +  CDS            lacI (fragment): lac repressor; lacI; The lac repressor binds to the lac operator to inhibit transcription in E. coli. This inhibition can be relieved by adding lactose or isopropyl-β-D-thiogalactopyranoside (IPTG).
   6102..6123    +  protein_bind   CAP binding site: CAP binding activates transcription in the presence of cAMP. E. coli catabolite activator protein
   6138..6168    +  promoter       lac promoter: promoter for the E. coli lac operon
   6176..6192    +  protein_bind   lac operator: The lac repressor binds to the lac operator to inhibit transcription in E. coli. This inhibition can be relieved by adding lactose or isopropyl-β-D-thiogalactopyranoside (IPTG). lac repressor encoded by lacI
>Addgene plasmid #194573 | pRK5-mEGFP-RAX-MUT | addgene full sequence | sequence record 385254 | Addgene NGS Result
TTCGAGCTCGCCCGACATTGATTATTGACTAGTTATTAATAGTAATCAATTACGGGGTCATTAGTTCATA
GCCCATATATGGAGTTCCGCGTTACATAACTTACGGTAAATGGCCCGCCTGGCTGACCGCCCAACGACCC
CCGCCCATTGACGTCAATAATGACGTATGTTCCCATAGTAACGCCAATAGGGACTTTCCATTGACGTCAA
TGGGTGGAGTATTTACGGTAAACTGCCCACTTGGCAGTACATCAAGTGTATCATATGCCAAGTACGCCCC
CTATTGACGTCAATGACGGTAAATGGCCCGCCTGGCATTATGCCCAGTACATGACCTTATGGGACTTTCC
TACTTGGCAGTACATCTACGTATTAGTCATCGCTATTACCATGGTGATGCGGTTTTGGCAGTACATCAAT
GGGCGTGGATAGCGGTTTGACTCACGGGGATTTCCAAGTCTCCACCCCATTGACGTCAATGGGAGTTTGT
TTTGGCACCAAAATCAACGGGACTTTCCAAAATGTCGTAACAACTCCGCCCCATTGACGCAAATGGGCGG
TAGGCGTGTACGGTGGGAGGTCTATATAAGCAGAGCTCGTTTAGTGAACCGTCAGATCGCCTGGAGACGC
CATCCACGCTGTTTTGACCTCCATAGAAGACACCGGGACCGATCCAGCCTCCGCGGCCGGGAACGGTGCA
TTGGAACGCGGATTCCCCGTGCCAAGAGTGACGTAAGTACCGCCTATAGAGTCTATAGGCCCACCCCCTT
GGCTTCGTTAGAACGCGGCTACAATTAATACATAACCTTATGTATCATACACATACGATTTAGGTGACAC
TATAGAATAACATCCACTTTGCCTTTCTCTCCACAGGTGTCCACTCCCAGGTCCAACTGCACCTCGGTTC
TATCGATTGAATTCGTACCGGTGCCACCATGGTGAGCAAGGGCGAGGAGCTGTTCACCGGGGTGGTGCCC
ATCCTGGTCGAGCTGGACGGCGACGTAAACGGCCACAAGTTCAGCGTGCGCGGCGAGGGCGAGGGCGATG
CCACCAACGGCAAGCTGACCCTGAAGTTCATCTGCACCACCGGCAAGCTGCCCGTGCCCTGGCCCACCCT
CGTGACCACCCTGACCTACGGCGTGCAGTGCTTCAGCCGCTACCCCGACCACATGAAGCAGCACGACTTC
TTCAAGTCCGCCATGCCCGAAGGCTACGTCCAGGAGCGCACCATCTCCTTCAAGGACGACGGCACCTACA
AGACCCGCGCCGAGGTGAAGTTCGAGGGCGACACCCTGGTGAACCGCATCGAGCTGAAGGGCATCGACTT
CAAGGAGGACGGCAACATCCTGGGGCACAAGCTGGAGTACAACTTCAACAGCCACAACGTCTATATCACG
GCCGACAAGCAGAAGAACGGCATCAAGGCGAACTTCAAGATCCGCCACAACGTCGAGGACGGCAGCGTGC
AGCTCGCCGACCACTACCAGCAGAACACCCCCATCGGCGACGGCCCCGTGCTGCTGCCCGACAACCACTA
CCTGAGCACCCAGTCCAAGCTGAGCAAAGACCCCAACGAGAAGCGCGATCACATGGTCCTGCTGGAGTTC
GTGACCGCCGCCGGGATCACTCTCGGCATGGACGAGCTGTACACGGCGATGCATCTCCCTGGTTGTGCTC
CCGCAATGGCCGACGGCTCCTTTTCACTGGCAGGACATTTGCTTCGGTCTCCAGGTGGCTCTACATCCCG
ACTCCATTCCATTGAAGCTATTCTCGGCTTCACTAAAGATGATGGAATACTGGGAACATTTCCCGCAGAA
AGAGGGGCACGCGGGGCTAAAGAAAGAGACCGGCGTTTAGGGGCTAGGCCTGCTTGTCCTAAAGCCCCTG
AAGAGGGATCTGAACCGAGCCCACCACCCGCTCCTGCCCCAGCTCCTGAATATGAGGCACCCAGACCATA
TTGTCCAAAAGAACCTGGCGAAGCGAGGCCATCTCCTGGACTCCCGGTAGGCCCTGCAACAGGTGAGGCT
AAGCTCTCTGAAGAAGAGCAACCCAAGAAGAAACACAGGCGCAATAGGACAACATTTACTACCTATCAAC
TCCACGAACTTGAACGGGCCTTTGAAAAGTCTCATTATCCAGATGTCTATAGTAGGGAAGAATTAGCTGG
AAAAGTTAATCTGCCCGAAGTGAGGGTACAAGTTTGGTTTCAAAATCGGCGAGCAAAATGGCGCAGACAA
GAAAAGCTCGAGGTATCATCTATGAAACTCCAAGATAGCCCTCTGCTGTCATTTTCCAGATCTCCACCGA
GTGCCACTCTCCGACCATCTGGAAGGGCAAGGGCTGCTGTCGCTGGTAGACTCGGAGCCAGGTGTAGGTG
GTCACCCGGATCTGGTCGGCGTTGTAGGGCCGGTGCACCAAGGAGATGTAGGGCATGTCGAGCAAGCGGA
AGGAGAAGAAGGGCTTGTCTCCCCGCGACTAGGCATCGACGACGATTGCGTCCATCATAGAGTCGACCTG
CAGAAGCTTGGCCGCCATGGCCCAACTTGTTTATTGCAGCTTATAATGGTTACAAATAAAGCAATAGCAT
CACAAATTTCACAAATAAAGCATTTTTTTCACTGCATTCTAGTTGTGGTTTGTCCAAACTCATCAATGTA
TCTTATCATGTCTGGATCGGGAATTAATTCGGCGCAGCACCATGGCCTGAAATAACCTCTGAAAGAGGAA
CTTGGTTAGGTACCTTCTGAGGCGGAAAGAACCAGCTGTGGAATGTGTGTCAGTTAGGGTGTGGAAAGTC
CCCAGGCTCCCCAGCAGGCAGAAGTATGCAAAGCATGCATCTCAATTAGTCAGCAACCAGGTGTGGAAAG
TCCCCAGGCTCCCCAGCAGGCAGAAGTATGCAAAGCATGCATCTCAATTAGTCAGCAACCATAGTCCCGC
CCCTAACTCCGCCCATCCCGCCCCTAACTCCGCCCAGTTCCGCCCATTCTCCGCCCCATGGCTGACTAAT
TTTTTTTATTTATGCAGAGGCCGAGGCCGCCTCGGCCTCTGAGCTATTCCAGAAGTAGTGAGGAGGCTTT
TTTGGAGGCCTAGGCTTTTGCAAAAAGCTGTTAACAGCTTGGCACTGGCCGTCGTTTTACAACGTCGTGA
CTGGGAAAACCCTGGCGTTACCCAACTTAATCGCCTTGCAGCACATCCCCCTTTCGCCAGCTGGCGTAAT
AGCGAAGAGGCCCGCACCGATCGCCCTTCCCAACAGTTGCGCAGCCTGAATGGCGAATGGCGCCTGATGC
GGTATTTTCTCCTTACGCATCTGTGCGGTATTTCACACCGCATA
[142 nt withheld, positions 3335-3476]
C
[141 nt withheld, positions 3478-3618]
CCTTTGACGTTGGAGTCCACGTTCTTT
[37 nt withheld, positions 3646-3682]
ACCCTATCTCGGGCTATTCTTTTGATTTATAAGGGATTTTGCCGATTTCGGCCTATTGGTTAAAAAATGA
GCTGATTTAACAAAAATTTAACGCGAATTTTAACAAAATATTAACGTTTACAATTTTATGGTGCACTCTC
AGTACAATCTGCTCTGATGCCGCATAGTTAAGCCAGCCCCGACACCCGCCAACACCCGCTGACGCGCCCT
GACGGGCTTGTCTGCTCCCGGCATCCGCTTACAGACAAGCTGTGACCGTCTCCGGGAGCTGCATGTGTCA
GAGGTTTTCACCGTCATCACCGAAACGCGCGAGACGAAAGGGCCTCGTGATACGCCTATTTTTATAGGTT
AATGTCATGATAATAATGGTTTCTTAGACGTCAGGTGGCACTTTTCGGGGAAATGTGCGCGGAACCCCTA
TTTGTTTATTTTTCTAAATACATTCAAATATGTATCCGCTCATGAGACAATAACCCTGATAAATGCTTCA
ATAATATTGAAAAAGGAAGAGTATGAGTATTCAACATTTCCGTGTCGCCCTTATTCCCTTTTTTGCGGCA
TTTTGCCTTCCTGTTTTTGCTCACCCAGAAACGCTGGTGAAAGTAAAAGATGCTGAAGATCAGTTGGGTG
CACGAGTGGGTTACATCGAACTGGATCTCAACAGCGGTAAGATCCTTGAGAGTTTTCGCCCCGAAGAACG
TTTTCCAATGATGAGCACTTTTAAAGTTCTGCTATGTGGCGCGGTATTATCCCGTATTGACGCCGGGCAA
GAGCAACTCGGTCGCCGCATACACTATTCTCAGAATGACTTGGTTGAGTACTCACCAGTCACAGAAAAGC
ATCTTACGGATGGCATGACAGTAAGAGAATTATGCAGTGCTGCCATAACCATGAGTGATAACACTGCGGC
CAACTTACTTCTGACAACGATCGGAGGACCGAAGGAGCTAACCGCTTTTTTGCACAACATGGGGGATCAT
GTAACTCGCCTTGATCGTTGGGAACCGGAGCTGAATGAAGCCATACCAAACGACGAGCGTGACACCACGA
TGCCTGTAGCAATGGCAACAACGTTGCGCAAACTATTAACTGGCGAACTACTTACTCTAGCTTCCCGGCA
ACAATTAATAGACTGGATGGAGGCGGATAAAGTTGCAGGACCACTTCTGCGCTCGGCCCTTCCGGCTGGC
TGGTTTATTGCTGATAAATCTGGAGCCGGTGAGCGTGGGTCTCGCGGTATCATTGCAGCACTGGGGCCAG
ATGGTAAGCCCTCCCGTATCGTAGTTATCTACACGACGGGGAGTCAGGCAACTATGGATGAACGAAATAG
ACAGATCGCTGAGATAGGTGCCTCACTGATTAAGCATTGGTAACTGTCAGACCAAGTTTACTCATATATA
CTTTAGATTGATTTAAAACTTCATTTTTAATTTAAAAGGATCTAGGTGAAGATCCTTTTTGATAATCTCA
TGACCAAAATCCCTTAACGTGAGTTTTCGTTCCACTGAGCGTCAGACCCCGTAGAAAAGATCAAAGGATC
TTCTTGAGATCCTTTTTTTCTGCGCGTAATCTGCTGCTTGCAAACAAAAAAACCACCGCTACCAGCGGTG
GTTTGTTTGCCGGATCAAGAGCTACCAACTCTTTTTCCGAAGGTAACTGGCTTCAGCAGAGCGCAGATAC
CAAATACTGTTCTTCTAGTGTAGCCGTAGTTAGGCCACCACTTCAAGAACTCTGTAGCACCGCCTACATA
CCTCGCTCTGCTAATCCTGTTACCAGTGGCTGCTGCCAGTGGCGATAAGTCGTGTCTTACCGGGTTGGAC
TCAAGACGATAGTTACCGGATAAGGCGCAGCGGTCGGGCTGAACGGGGGGTTCGTGCACACAGCCCAGCT
TGGAGCGAACGACCTACACCGAACTGAGATACCTACAGCGTGAGCTATGAGAAAGCGCCACGCTTCCCGA
AGGGAGAAAGGCGGACAGGTATCCGGTAAGCGGCAGGGTCGGAACAGGAGAGCGCACGAGGGAGCTTCCA
GGGGGAAACGCCTGGTATCTTTATAGTCCTGTCGGGTTTCGCCACCTCTGACTTGAGCGTCGATTTTTGT
GATGCTCGTCAGGGGGGCGGAGCCTATGGAAAAACGCCAGCAACGCGGCCTTTTTACGGTTCCTGGCCTT
TTGCTGGCCTTTTGCTCACATGTTCTTTCCTGCGTTATCCCCTGATTCTGTGGATAACCGTATTACCGCC
TTTGAGTGAGCTGATACCGCTCGCCGCAGCCGAACGACCGAGCGCAGCGAGTCAGTGAGCGAGGAAGCGG
AAGAGCGCCCAATACGCAAACCGCCTCTCCCCGCGCGTTGGCCGATTCATTAATGCAGCTGGCACGACAG
GTTTCCCGACTGGAAAGCGGGCAGTGAGCGCAACGCAATTAATGTGAGTTAGCTCACTCATTAGGCACCC
CAGGCTTTACACTTTATGCTTCCGGCTCGTATGTTGTGTGGAATTGTGAGCGGATAACAATTTCACACAG
GAAACAGCTATGACATGATTACGAATTAA
